Addgene plasmid #157322: pD649-HAsp-KIR3DL2-COMP5AP-AviTag-9xHis
Purpose: Mammalian expression of cell-surface protein extracellular domain fused to COMP5AP-AviTag-9xHis. Protein is secreted from cells.
Depositing lab: Chris Garcia. Depositing organization: Stanford University. Publication: A Human IgSF Cell-Surface Interactome Reveals a Complex Network of Protein-Protein Interactions. Wojtowicz WM, Vielmetter J, Fernandes RA, Siepe DH, Eastman CL, Chisholm GB, Cox S, Klock H, Anderson PW, Rue SM, Miller JJ, Glaser SM, Bragstad ML, Vance J, Lam AW, Lesley SA, Zinn K, Garcia KC. Cell. 2020 Aug 20;182(4):1027-1043.e17. doi: 10.1016/j.cell.2020.07.025. PubMed 32822567.
Backbone
  Vector backbone: pD649
  Backbone size w/o insert (bp): 7153
  Vector type: Mammalian Expression
Growth in bacteria
  Bacterial resistance: Ampicillin, 100 μg/mL
  Growth temperature: 37°C
  Growth strain: DH5alpha
  Copy number: High Copy
Gene/Insert
  Gene/Insert name: KIR3DL2 (alt name: KI3L2)
  Species: H. sapiens (human)
  Insert size (bp): 957
  Entrez Gene: KIR3DL2 (a.k.a. 3DL2, CD158K, KIR-3DL2, NKAT-4, NKAT4, NKAT4B, p140)
  Promoter: CMV/SP6
  Tag / fusion protein: COMP5AP-AviTag-9xHis (C terminal on backbone)
  Cloning method: Restriction Enzyme; 5′ cloning site GCGGCCGC (not destroyed); 3′ cloning site GGCGCGCC (not destroyed)
  Sequencing primers: 5′ ATTTAGGTGACACTATAG; 3′ CGTCGCACTCCATCACGGTG
Resource information
  A portion of this plasmid was derived from a plasmid made by: synthesis by ThermoFisher
Terms and licenses: Academic/Nonprofit Terms; Industry Terms: Not Available to Industry
Depositor comments: Some plasmids in this collection may have an IS4-like element ISVsa5 family transposase upstream of the CMV promoter.
How to cite: pD649-HAsp-KIR3DL2-COMP5AP-AviTag-9xHis was a gift from Chris Garcia (Addgene plasmid # 157322 ; http://n2t.net/addgene:157322 ; RRID:Addgene_157322)
