[The description below was written by a language model from this plasmid's Addgene catalogue record and pLannotate feature annotations shown in this document.]
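Description:
pD649-HAsp-KIR3DL2-COMP5AP-AviTag-9xHis is a mammalian expression plasmid built on the pD649 backbone for producing a secreted, multimerised form of the extracellular domain of human KIR3DL2 (CD158K), an inhibitory receptor for MHC class I molecules found on natural killer and T cells. It is maintained in E. coli at high copy through a ColE1/pUC-type origin with ampicillin selection from a β-lactamase gene. The sequenced record is 9,448 nt.

Expression is driven by the CMV immediate-early enhancer and promoter, followed by a fragment of CMV intron A and an SP6 promoter that also allows in vitro transcription. The open reading frame begins with a signal peptide (named HAsp in the construct; the annotation software matched part of it to an immunoglobulin heavy-chain leader) that directs the product into the secretory pathway. The KIR3DL2 ectodomain sits between retained NotI and AscI sites and is fused at its C terminus to a rat COMP coiled-coil segment, which drives pentamerisation, then human placental alkaline phosphatase as an enzymatic reporter, an AviTag for site-specific biotinylation and a polyhistidine tag (9xHis by name, annotated as 8xHis) for purification. A bGH polyadenylation signal ends the transcript. Downstream, an SV40/EM7 promoter pair drives a puromycin resistance gene with an SV40 poly(A), which could support selection in mammalian cells.

The high-avidity pentameric AP fusion suits detection of weak receptor–ligand binding, and the plasmid belongs to a collection used to map human IgSF cell-surface protein interactions. The depositor notes that some plasmids in the collection carry an IS4-like transposase insertion upstream of the CMV promoter. The RNA-OUT feature and the unannotated stretch in that region, together with a total length larger than backbone plus insert, may reflect this, though the record does not confirm it.
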