Features (pLannotate 1.2.2; 25 found; start..end, strand, type, name):
    119..143     -  CDS            KanR (fragment): aminoglycoside phosphotransferase; aph(3')-Ia; confers resistance to kanamycin
    254..842     +  rep_origin     ori: high-copy-number ColE1/pMB1/pBR322/pUC origin of replication
   1067..1084    +  terminator     rrnB T2 terminator (fragment): transcription terminator T2 from the E. coli rrnB gene
   1109..1128    -  CDS            lacZα (fragment): LacZα fragment of β-galactosidase; lacZ fragment
   1584..1600    +  protein_bind   lac operator: The lac repressor binds to the lac operator to inhibit transcription in E. coli. This inhibition can be relieved by adding lactose or isopropyl-β-D-thiogalactopyranoside (IPTG). lac repressor encoded by lacI
   1666..1735    -  ncRNA          RNA-OUT: Accession: RF00240 - RNA-OUT
   3181..3484    +  enhancer       CMV enhancer: human cytomegalovirus immediate early enhancer
   3485..3688    +  promoter       CMV promoter: human cytomegalovirus (CMV) immediate early promoter
   3824..3867    +  intron         CMV intron (fragment): modified intron A from human cytomegalovirus
   3919..3937    +  promoter       SP6 promoter: promoter for bacteriophage SP6 RNA polymerase
   3941..3978    +  CDS            IgH signal sequence (fragment): signal sequence from the mouse immunoglobulin heavy chain variable region
   4036..5043    +  CDS            KIR3DL2 (fragment): KI3L2_HUMAN - Also known as CD158K, NKAT4. Experimental evidence at protein level: Swiss-Prot protein existence level 1. Receptor on natural killer (NK) cells and T cells for MHC class I molecules (PubMed:24018270, PubMed:28636952). Upon binding of peptide-free HLA-F open conformer, negatively regulates NK and T cell effector functions (PubMed:24018270). Acts as a receptor on astrocytes for HLA-F. Through interaction with HLA-F, may protect motor neurons from astrocyte-induced toxicity (PubMed:26928464). From Homo sapiens (Human).
   5140..5319    +  CDS            Comp (fragment): COMP_RAT - Experimental evidence at protein level: Swiss-Prot protein existence level 1. May play a role in the structural integrity of cartilage via its interaction with other extracellular matrix proteins such as the collagens and fibronectin. Can mediate the interaction of chondrocytes with the cartilage extracellular matrix through interaction with cell surface integrin receptors. Could play a role in the pathogenesis of osteoarthritis. Potent suppressor of apoptosis in both primary chondrocytes and transformed cells. Suppresses apoptosis by blocking the activation of caspase-3 and by indu
   5307..6759    +  CDS            SEAP (fragment): secreted alkaline phosphatase from human placenta The natural enzyme has a C-terminal transmembrane sequence that is replaced by a GPI anchor.
   6784..6825    +  CDS            AviTag™ (fragment): peptide tag that allows for enzymatic biotinylation
   6829..6852    +  CDS            8xHis: 8xHis affinity tag
   6998..7109    +  polyA_signal   bGH poly(A) signal: bovine growth hormone polyadenylation signal
   7110..7218    +  rep_origin     f1 ori (fragment): f1 bacteriophage origin of replication; arrow indicates direction of (+) strand synthesis
   7232..7561    +  promoter       SV40 promoter: SV40 enhancer and early promoter
   7609..7656    +  promoter       EM7 promoter: synthetic bacterial promoter&nbsp
   7675..8274    +  CDS            PuroR (fragment): puromycin N-acetyltransferase; pac from Streptomyces; confers resistance to puromycin
   8284..8409    +  CDS            ble (fragment): BLE_KLEPN - Experimental evidence at protein level: Swiss-Prot protein existence level 1. Binding protein with a strong affinity to the bleomycin family of antibiotics. Binds to CL990; an antimitotic-antibiotic compound. From Klebsiella pneumoniae.
   8404..8525    +  polyA_signal   SV40 poly(A) signal: SV40 polyadenylation signal
   8578..9438    -  CDS            AmpR: β-lactamase; bla; confers resistance to ampicillin, carbenicillin, and related antibiotics
   9441..89      -  promoter       AmpR promoter (fragment) (across the origin): bla
>Addgene plasmid #157322 | pD649-HAsp-KIR3DL2-COMP5AP-AviTag-9xHis | addgene full sequence | sequence record 383748 | Addgene NGS Result
TTTCAATATTATTGAAGCATTTATCAGGGTTATTGTCTCATGAGCGGATACATATTTGAATGTATTTAGA
AAAATAAACAAATAGGGGTCAGTGTTACAACCAATTAACCAATTCTGAACATTATCGCGAGCCCATTTAT
ACCTGAATATGGCTCATAACACCCCTTGCTCATGACCAAAATCCCTTAACGTGAGTTACGCGCGCGTCGT
TCCACTGAGCGTCAGACCCCGTAGAAAAGATCAAAGGATCTTCTTGAGATCCTTTTTTTCTGCGCGTAAT
CTGCTGCTTGCAAACAAAAAAACCACCGCTACCAGCGGTGGTTTGTTTGCCGGATCAAGAGCTACCAACT
CTTTTTCCGAAGGTAACTGGCTTCAGCAGAGCGCAGATACCAAATACTGTTCTTCTAGTGTAGCCGTAGT
TAGCCCACCACTTCAAGAACTCTGTAGCACCGCCTACATACCTCGCTCTGCTAATCCTGTTACCAGTGGC
TGCTGCCAGTGGCGATAAGTCGTGTCTTACCGGGTTGGACTCAAGACGATAGTTACCGGATAAGGCGCAG
CGGTCGGGCTGAACGGGGGGTTCGTGCACACAGCCCAGCTTGGAGCGAACGACCTACACCGAACTGAGAT
ACCTACAGCGTGAGCTATGAGAAAGCGCCACGCTTCCCGAAGGGAGAAAGGCGGACAGGTATCCGGTAAG
CGGCAGGGTCGGAACAGGAGAGCGCACGAGGGAGCTTCCAGGGGGAAACGCCTGGTATCTTTATAGTCCT
GTCGGGTTTCGCCACCTCTGACTTGAGCGTCGATTTTTGTGATGCTCGTCAGGGGGGCGGAGCCTATGGA
AAAACGCCAGCAACGCGGCCTTTTTACGGTTCCTGGCCTTTTGCTGGCCTTTTGCTCACATGTTCTTTCC
TGCGTTATCCCCTGATTCTGTGGATAACCGTATTACCGCCTTTGAGTGAGCTGATACCGCTCGCCGCAGC
CGAACGACCGAGCGCAGCGAGTCAGTGAGCGAGGAAGCGGAAGGCGAGAGTAGGGAACTGCCAGGCATCA
AACTAAGCAGAAGGCCCCTGACGGATGGCCTTTTTGCGTTTCTACAAACTCTTTCTGTGTTGTAAAACGA
CGGCCAGTCTTAAGCTCGGGCCCCCTGGGCGGTTCTGATAACGAGTAATCGTTAATCCGCAAATAACGTA
AAAACCCGCTTCGGCGGGTTTTTTTATGGGGGGAGTTTAGGGAAAGAGCATTTGTCAGAATATTTAAGGG
CGCCTGTCACTTTGCTTGATATATGAGAATTATTTAACCTTATAAATGAGAAAAAAGCAACGCACTTTAA
ATAAGATACGTTGCTTTTTCGATTGATGAACACCTATAATTAAACTATTCATCTATTATTTATGATTTTT
TGTATATACAATATTTCTAGTTTGTTAAAGAGAATTAAGAAAATAAATCTCGAAAATAATAAAGGGAAAA
TCAGTTTTTGATATCAAAATTATACATGTCAACGATAATACAAAATATAATACAAACTATAAGATGTTAT
CAGTATTTATTATCATTTAGAATAAATTTTGTGTCGCCCTTAATTGTGAGCGGATAACAATTACGAGCTT
CATGCACAGTGCTGATGAATCCCCTAATGATTTTGGTAAAAATCATTAAGTTAAGGTGGATACACATCTT
GTCATATGATCAAATGGTTTCGCGAAAAATCAATAATCAGACAACAAGATGTGCGAACTCGATATTTTAC
ACGACTCTCTTTACCAATTCTGCCCCGAATTACACTTAAAACGACTCAACAGCTTAACGTTGGCTTGCCA
CGCATTACTTGACTGTAAAACTCTCACTCTTACCGAACTTGGCCGTAACCTGCCAACCAAAGCGAGAACA
AAACATAACATCAAACGAATCGACCGATTGTTAGGTAATCGTCACCTCCACAAAGAGCGACTCGCTGTAT
ACCGTTGGCATGCTAGCTTTATCTGTTCGGGCAATACGATGCCCATTGTACTTGTTGACTGGTCTGATAT
TCGTGAGCAAAAACGACTTATGGTATTGCGAGCTTCAGTCGCACTACACGGTCGTTCTGTTACTCTTTAT
GAGAAAGCGTTCCCGCTTTCAGAGCAATGTTCAAAGAAAGCTCATGACCAATTTCTAGCCGACCTTGCGA
GCATTCTACCGAGTAACACCACACCGCTCATTGTCAGTGATGCTGGCTTTAAAGTGCCATGGTATAAATC
CGTTGAGAAGCTGGGTTGGTACTGGTTAAGTCGAGTAAGAGGAAAAGTACAATATGCAGACCTAGGAGCG
GAAAACTGGAAACCTATCAGCAACTTACATGATATGTCATCTAGTCACTCAAAGACTTTAGGCTATAAGA
GGCTGACTAAAAGCAATCCAATCTCATGCCAAATTCTATTGTATAAATCTCGCTCTAAAGGCCGAAAAAA
TCAGCGCTCGACACGGACTCATTGTCACCACCCGTCACCTAAAATCTACTCAGCGTCGGCAAAGGAGCCA
TGGGTTCTAGCAACTAACTTACCTGTTGAAATTCGAACACCCAAACAACTTGTTAATATCTATTCGAAGC
GAATGCAGATTGAAGAAACCTTCCGAGACTTGAAAAGTCCTGCCTACGGACTAGGCCTACGCCATAGCCG
AACGAGCAGCTCAGAGCGTTTTGATATCATGCTGCTAATCGCCCTGATGCTTCAACTAACATGTTGGCTT
GCGGGCGTTCATGCTCAGAAACAAGGTTGGGACAAGCACTTCCAGGCTAACACAGTCAGAAATCGAAACG
TACTCTCAACAGTTCGCTTAGGCATGGAAGTTTTGCGGCATTCTGGCTACACAATAACAAGGGAAGACTT
ACTCGTGGCTGCAACCCTACTAGCTCAAAATTTATTCACACATGGTTACGCTTTGGGGAAATTATGAGGG
GATCTCTCAGTGCACAGTGGCGTTGACTCAATATTGGCCATTAGCCATATTATTCATTGGTTATATAGCA
TAAATCAATATTGGCTATTGGCCATTGCATACGTTGTATCTATATCATAATATGTACATTTATATTGGCT
CATGTCCAATATGACCGCCATGTTGGCATTGATTATTGACTAGTTATTAATAGTAATCAATTACGGGGTC
ATTAGTTCATAGCCCATATATGGAGTTCCGCGTTACATAACTTACGGTAAATGGCCCGCCTGGCTGACCG
CCCAACGACCCCCGCCCATTGACGTCAATAATGACGTATGTTCCCATAGTAACGCCAATAGGGACTTTCC
ATTGACGTCAATGGGTGGAGTATTTACGGTAAACTGCCCACTTGGCAGTACATCAAGTGTATCATATGCC
AAGTACGCCCCCTATTGACGTCAATGACGGTAAATGGCCCGCCTGGCATTATGCCCAGTACATGACCTTA
TGGGACTTTCCTACTTGGCAGTACATCTACGTATTAGTCATCGCTATTACCATGGTGATGCGGTTTTGGC
AGTACATCAATGGGCGTGGATAGCGGTTTGACTCACGGGGATTTCCAAGTCTCCACCCCATTGACGTCAA
TGGGAGTTTGTTTTGGCACCAAAATCAACGGGACTTTCCAAAATGTCGTAACAACTCCGCCCCATTGACG
CAAATGGGCGGTAGGCGTGTACGGTGGGAGGTCTATATAAGCAGAGCTCGTTTAGTGAACCGTCAGATCG
CCTGGAGACGCCATCCACGCTGTTTTGACCTCCATAGAAGACACCGGGACCGATCCAGCCTCCGCGGCCG
GGAACGGTGCATTGGAACGCGGATTCCCCGTGCCAAGAGTGACGTAAGTACCGCCTATAGAGTCTATAGG
CCCACCCCCTTGGCTTCGTTAGAACGCGGCTACAATTAATACATAACCTTATGTATCATACACATACGAT
TTAGGTGACACTATAGAATAACATCCACTTTGCCTTTCTCTCCACAGGTGTCCACTCCCAGGTCCAACTG
CACCTCGGTTCTATCGAAAACGCGCCTGCTAGCGCCACCATGAAGACCATCATTGCCCTGAGCTACATCT
TCTGCCTGGTGTTCGCTGCGGCCGCCTTGATGGGAGGCCAAGATAAGCCTTTTCTGAGCGCCAGACCTAG
CACCGTGGTTCCTAGAGGTGGACATGTGGCCCTGCAGTGTCACTACAGACGGGGCTTCAACAACTTCATG
CTGTACAAAGAGGACCGCTCTCACGTCCCCATCTTCCACGGCAGAATCTTCCAAGAGTCCTTCATCATGG
GCCCCGTGACACCAGCTCACGCCGGCACATATAGATGCAGAGGCAGCAGACCTCACAGCCTGACAGGATG
GTCCGCTCCTAGCAACCCTCTGGTCATCATGGTCACCGGCAACCACAGAAAGCCTAGCCTGCTTGCTCAT
CCCGGACCTCTGCTGAAGTCTGGCGAGACAGTGATTCTGCAGTGTTGGAGCGACGTGATGTTCGAGCACT
TCTTTCTGCACAGAGAGGGCATCAGCGAGGACCCTAGTAGACTCGTGGGACAGATTCACGATGGCGTGTC
CAAGGCCAATTTCAGCATCGGCCCTCTGATGCCTGTGCTGGCCGGCACCTACAGATGTTATGGCTCTGTG
CCACACAGCCCCTACCAGCTGTCTGCTCCTAGCGATCCCCTGGACATCGTGATTACCGGCCTGTACGAGA
AGCCAAGCCTGTCTGCACAGCCTGGACCTACAGTGCAGGCCGGCGAAAATGTGACCCTGAGCTGTAGCAG
CTGGTCCAGCTACGACATCTACCACCTGAGCAGAGAAGGCGAGGCCCACGAGAGAAGGCTGAGAGCCGTG
CCTAAAGTGAACCGGACCTTCCAGGCCGATTTTCCTCTGGGACCTGCCACACACGGCGGCACCTATCGGT
GTTTTGGCAGCTTTAGAGCCCTGCCTTGCGTGTGGTCCAACAGCTCTGATCCACTGCTGGTGTCCGTGAC
CGGCAATCCTTCTAGCTCCTGGCCTTCTCCAACCGAGCCTAGCAGCAAGAGCGGCATCTGCAGACATCTG
CATGGCGCGCCGGAAGATCAAGTTGATCCAAGATTGATTGATGGCAAGGGCGGATCTCTGGAGGTGCTGT
TCCAGGGACCAGGCGGAAGCGGCAATCCCGGCGGCGATCTGGCCCCCCAGATGCTGCGCGAGCTGCAGGA
GACCAATGCCGCCCTGCAGGACGTGCGCGAGCTGCTGCGCCACCGCGTGAAGGAGATCACCTTCCTGAAG
AACACCGTGATGGAGTGCGACGCCTGCGGTATGCAGCCCTCTAGAGGCTCCGGCTCCATCATCCCAGTTG
AGGAGGAGAACCCGGACTTCTGGAACCGCGAGGCAGCCGAGGCCCTGGGTGCCGCCAAGAAGCTGCAGCC
TGCACAGACAGCCGCCAAGAACCTCATCATCTTCCTGGGCGATGGGATGGGGGTGTCTACGGTGACAGCT
GCCAGGATCCTAAAAGGGCAGAAGAAGGACAAACTGGGGCCTGAGATACCCCTGGCCATGGACCGCTTCC
CATATGTGGCTCTGTCCAAGACATACAATGTAGACAAACATGTGCCAGACAGTGGAGCCACAGCCACGGC
CTACCTGTGCGGGGTCAAGGGCAACTTCCAGACCATTGGCTTGAGTGCAGCCGCCCGCTTTAACCAGTGC
AACACGACACGCGGCAACGAGGTCATCTCCGTGATGAATCGGGCCAAGAAAGCAGGGAAGTCAGTGGGAG
TGGTAACCACCACACGAGTGCAGCACGCCTCGCCAGCCGGCACCTACGCCCACACGGTGAACCGCAACTG
GTACTCGGACGCCGACGTGCCTGCCTCGGCCCGCCAGGAGGGGTGCCAGGACATCGCTACGCAGCTCATC
TCCAACATGGACATTGACGTGATCCTAGGTGGAGGCCGAAAGTACATGTTTCGCATGGGAACCCCAGACC
CTGAGTACCCAGATGACTACAGCCAAGGTGGGACCAGGCTGGACGGGAAGAATCTGGTGCAGGAATGGCT
GGCGAAGCGCCAGGGTGCCCGGTATGTGTGGAACCGCACTGAGCTCATGCAGGCTTCCCTGGACCCGTCT
GTGACCCATCTCATGGGTCTCTTTGAGCCTGGAGACATGAAATACGAGATCCACCGAGACTCCACACTGG
ACCCCTCCCTGATGGAGATGACAGAGGCTGCCCTGCGCCTGCTGAGCAGGAACCCCCGCGGCTTCTTCCT
CTTCGTGGAGGGTGGTCGCATCGACCATGGTCATCATGAAAGCAGGGCTTACCGGGCACTGACTGAGACG
ATCATGTTCGACGACGCCATTGAGAGGGCGGGCCAGCTCACCAGCGAGGAGGACACGCTGAGCCTCGTCA
CTGCCGACCACTCCCACGTCTTCTCCTTCGGAGGCTACCCCCTGCGAGGGAGCTCCATCTTCGGGCTGGC
CCCTGGCAAGGCCCGGGACAGGAAGGCCTACACGGTCCTCCTATACGGAAACGGTCCAGGCTATGTGCTC
AAGGACGGCGCCCGGCCGGATGTTACCGAGAGCGAGAGCGGGAGCCCCGAGTATCGGCAGCAGTCAGCAG
TGCCCCTGGACGAAGAGACCCACGCAGGCGAGGACGTGGCGGTGTTCGCGCGCGGCCCGCAGGCGCACCT
GGTTCACGGCGTGCAGGAGCAGACCTTCATAGCGCACGTCATGGCCTTCGCCGCCTGCCTGGAGCCCTAC
ACCGCCTGCGACCTGGCGCCCCCCGCCGGCACCACCGACGCCGCGCACCCGGGTGGCGGAGGACTGAACG
ACATCTTCGAGGCTCAGAAAATCGAATGGCACGAACATCACCATCACCATCACCATCACCATTAAGGCCG
GCCTGTAGTCACTGGCACAACGCGTTACCCGGTAAGCCAATCGGGTATACACGGTCGTCATACTGCAGAC
AGGGTTCTTCTACTTTGCAAGATAGTCTTGAGTAGTAAAATAAATAGATAGAGAAAATCAGCCTCGACTG
TGCCTTCTAGTTGCCAGCCATCTGTTGTTTGCCCCTCCCCCGTGCCTTCCTTGACCCTGGAAGGTGCCAC
TCCCACTGTCCTTTCCTAATAAAATGAGGAAATTGCATCACAACACTCAACCCTATCTCGGTCTATTCTT
TTGATTTATAAGGGATTTTGCCGATTTCGGCCTATTGGTTAAAAAATGAGCTGATTTAACAAAAATTTAA
CGCGAATTAATTCTGTGGAATGTGTGTCAGTTAGGGTGTGGAAAGTCCCCAGGCTCCCCAGCAGGCAGAA
GTATGCAAAGCATGCATCTCAATTAGTCAGCAACCAGGTGTGGAAAGTCCCCAGGCTCCCCAGCAGGCAG
AAGTATGCAAAGCATGCATCTCAATTAGTCAGCAACCATAGTCCCGCCCCTAACTCCGCCCATCCCGCCC
CTAACTCCGCCCAGTTCCGCCCATTCTCCGCCCCATGGCTGACTAATTTTTTTTATTTATGCAGAGGCCG
AGGCCGCCTCTGCCTCTGAGCTATTCCAGAAGTAGTGAGGAGGCTTTTTTGGAGGCCTAGGCTTTTGCAA
AAAGCTCCCGGGAGCTTGTATATCCATTTTCGGATCTGATCAGCACGTGTTGACAATTAATCATCGGCAT
AGTATATCGGCATAGTATAATACGACAAGGTGAGGAACTAAACCATGACCGAGTACAAGCCCACGGTGCG
CCTCGCCACCCGCGACGACGTCCCCAGGGCCGTACGCACCCTCGCCGCCGCGTTCGCCGACTACCCCGCC
ACGCGCCACACCGTCGATCCGGACCGCCACATCGAGCGGGTCACCGAGCTGCAAGAACTCTTCCTCACGC
GCGTCGGGCTCGACATCGGCAAGGTGTGGGTCGCGGACGACGGCGCCGCGGTGGCGGTCTGGACCACGCC
GGAGAGCGTCGAAGCGGGGGCGGTGTTCGCCGAGATCGGCCCGCGCATGGCCGAGTTGAGCGGTTCCCGG
CTGGCCGCGCAGCAACAGATGGAAGGCCTCCTGGCGCCGCACCGGCCCAAGGAGCCCGCGTGGTTCCTGG
CCACCGTCGGCGTCTCGCCCGACCACCAGGGCAAGGGTCTGGGCAGCGCCGTCGTGCTCCCCGGAGTGGA
GGCGGCCGAGCGCGCCGGGGTGCCCGCCTTCCTGGAGACATCCGCGCCCCGCAACCTCCCCTTCTACGAG
CGGCTCGGCTTCACCGTCACCGCCGACGTCGAGGTGCCCGAAGGACCGCGCACCTGGTGCATGACCCGCA
AGCCCGGTGCCTGACACGTGCTACGAGATTTCGATTCCACCGCCGCCTTCTATGAAAGGTTGGGCTTCGG
AATCGTTTTCCGGGACGCCGGCTGGATGATCCTCCAGCGCGGGGATCTCATGCTGGAGTTCTTCGCCCAC
CCCAACTTGTTTATTGCAGCTTATAATGGTTACAAATAAAGCAATAGCATCACAAATTTCACAAATAAAG
CATTTTTTTCACTGCATTCTAGTTGTGGTTTGTCCAAACTCATCAATGTATCTTATCATGTCTGTATACC
GTCGACCTCTAGCTAGAGCTTGGCGTAATCATGGTCATTACCAATGCTTAATCAGTGAGGCACCTATCTC
AGCGATCTGTCTATTTCGTTCATCCATAGTTGCCTGACTCCCCGTCGTGTAGATAACTACGATACGGGAG
GGCTTACCATCTGGCCCCAGCGCTGCGATGATACCGCGAGAACCACGCTCACCGGCTCCGGATTTATCAG
CAATAAACCAGCCAGCCGGAAGGGCCGAGCGCAGAAGTGGTCCTGCAACTTTATCCGCCTCCATCCAGTC
TATTAATTGTTGCCGGGAAGCTAGAGTAAGTAGTTCGCCAGTTAATAGTTTGCGCAACGTTGTTGCCATC
GCTACAGGCATCGTGGTGTCACGCTCGTCGTTTGGTATGGCTTCATTCAGCTCCGGTTCCCAACGATCAA
GGCGAGTTACATGATCCCCCATGTTGTGCAAAAAAGCGGTTAGCTCCTTCGGTCCTCCGATCGTTGTCAG
AAGTAAGTTGGCCGCAGTGTTATCACTCATGGTTATGGCAGCACTGCATAATTCTCTTACTGTCATGCCA
TCCGTAAGATGCTTTTCTGTGACTGGTGAGTACTCAACCAAGTCATTCTGAGAATAGTGTATGCGGCGAC
CGAGTTGCTCTTGCCCGGCGTCAATACGGGATAATACCGCGCCACATAGCAGAACTTTAAAAGTGCTCAT
CATTGGAAAACGTTCTTCGGGGCGAAAACTCTCAAGGATCTTACCGCTGTTGAGATCCAGTTCGATGTAA
CCCACTCGTGCACCCAACTGATCTTCAGCATCTTTTACTTTCACCAGCGTTTCTGGGTGAGCAAAAACAG
GAAGGCAAAATGCCGCAAAAAAGGGAATAAGGGCGACACGGAAATGTTGAATACTCATATTCTTCCTT
