>Addgene plasmid #157322 | pD649-HAsp-KIR3DL2-COMP5AP-AviTag-9xHis | depositor partial sequence | sequence record 303754 | insert (extracellular domain)
TTGATGGGAGGCCAAGATAAGCCTTTTCTGAGCGCCAGACCTAGCACCGTGGTTCCTAGAGGTGGACATG
TGGCCCTGCAGTGTCACTACAGACGGGGCTTCAACAACTTCATGCTGTACAAAGAGGACCGCTCTCACGT
CCCCATCTTCCACGGCAGAATCTTCCAAGAGTCCTTCATCATGGGCCCCGTGACACCAGCTCACGCCGGC
ACATATAGATGCAGAGGCAGCAGACCTCACAGCCTGACAGGATGGTCCGCTCCTAGCAACCCTCTGGTCA
TCATGGTCACCGGCAACCACAGAAAGCCTAGCCTGCTTGCTCATCCCGGACCTCTGCTGAAGTCTGGCGA
GACAGTGATTCTGCAGTGTTGGAGCGACGTGATGTTCGAGCACTTCTTTCTGCACAGAGAGGGCATCAGC
GAGGACCCTAGTAGACTCGTGGGACAGATTCACGATGGCGTGTCCAAGGCCAATTTCAGCATCGGCCCTC
TGATGCCTGTGCTGGCCGGCACCTACAGATGTTATGGCTCTGTGCCACACAGCCCCTACCAGCTGTCTGC
TCCTAGCGATCCCCTGGACATCGTGATTACCGGCCTGTACGAGAAGCCAAGCCTGTCTGCACAGCCTGGA
CCTACAGTGCAGGCCGGCGAAAATGTGACCCTGAGCTGTAGCAGCTGGTCCAGCTACGACATCTACCACC
TGAGCAGAGAAGGCGAGGCCCACGAGAGAAGGCTGAGAGCCGTGCCTAAAGTGAACCGGACCTTCCAGGC
CGATTTTCCTCTGGGACCTGCCACACACGGCGGCACCTATCGGTGTTTTGGCAGCTTTAGAGCCCTGCCT
TGCGTGTGGTCCAACAGCTCTGATCCACTGCTGGTGTCCGTGACCGGCAATCCTTCTAGCTCCTGGCCTT
CTCCAACCGAGCCTAGCAGCAAGAGCGGCATCTGCAGACATCTGCAT
